>Addgene plasmid #113783 | pHOXB5.1.0-gDNA | depositor full sequence | sequence record 214744 | Full Sequence
TAGAGCTAGAAATAGCAAGTTAAAATAAGGCTAGTCCGTTATCAACTTGAAAAAGTGGCACCGAGTCGGT
GCTTTTTTGTTTTAGAGCTAGAAATAGCAAGTTAAAATAAGGCTAGTCCGTTTTTAGCGCGTGCGCCAAT
TCTGCAGACAAATGGCTCTAGAGGTACCCGTTACATAACTTACGGTAAATGGCCCGCCTGGCTGACCGCC
CAACGACCCCCGCCCATTGACGTCAATAGTAACGCCAATAGGGACTTTCCATTGACGTCAATGGGTGGAG
TATTTACGGTAAACTGCCCACTTGGCAGTACATCAAGTGTATCATATGCCAAGTACGCCCCCTATTGACG
TCAATGACGGTAAATGGCCCGCCTGGCATTGTGCCCAGTACATGACCTTATGGGACTTTCCTACTTGGCA
GTACATCTACGTATTAGTCATCGCTATTACCATGGTCGAGGTGAGCCCCACGTTCTGCTTCACTCTCCCC
ATCTCCCCCCCCTCCCCACCCCCAATTTTGTATTTATTTATTTTTTAATTATTTTGTGCAGCGATGGGGG
CGGGGGGGGGGGGGGGGCGCGCGCCAGGCGGGGCGGGGCGGGGCGAGGGGCGGGGCGGGGCGAGGCGGAG
AGGTGCGGCGGCAGCCAATCAGAGCGGCGCGCTCCGAAAGTTTCCTTTTATGGCGAGGCGGCGGCGGCGG
CGGCCCTATAAAAAGCGAAGCGCGCGGCGGGCGGGAGTCGCTGCGACGCTGCCTTCGCCCCGTGCCCCGC
TCCGCCGCCGCCTCGCGCCGCCCGCCCCGGCTCTGACTGACCGCGTTACTCCCACAGGTGAGCGGGCGGG
ACGGCCCTTCTCCTCCGGGCTGTAATTAGCTGAGCAAGAGGTAAGGGTTTAAGGGATGGTTGGTTGGTGG
GGTATTAATGTTTAATTACCTGGAGCACCTGCCTGAAATCACTTTTTTTCAGGTTGGACCGGTGCCACCA
TGGACTATAAGGACCACGACGGAGACTACAAGGATCATGATATTGATTACAAAGACGATGACGATAAGAT
GGCCCCAAAGAAGAAGCGGAAGGTCGGTATCCACGGAGTCCCAGCAGCCGACAAGAAGTACAGCATCGGC
CTGGACATCGGCACCAACTCTGTGGGCTGGGCCGTGATCACCGACGAGTACAAGGTGCCCAGCAAGAAAT
TCAAGGTGCTGGGCAACACCGACCGGCACAGCATCAAGAAGAACCTGATCGGAGCCCTGCTGTTCGACAG
CGGCGAAACAGCCGAGGCCACCCGGCTGAAGAGAACCGCCAGAAGAAGATACACCAGACGGAAGAACCGG
ATCTGCTATCTGCAAGAGATCTTCAGCAACGAGATGGCCAAGGTGGACGACAGCTTCTTCCACAGACTGG
AAGAGTCCTTCCTGGTGGAAGAGGATAAGAAGCACGAGCGGCACCCCATCTTCGGCAACATCGTGGACGA
GGTGGCCTACCACGAGAAGTACCCCACCATCTACCACCTGAGAAAGAAACTGGTGGACAGCACCGACAAG
GCCGACCTGCGGCTGATCTATCTGGCCCTGGCCCACATGATCAAGTTCCGGGGCCACTTCCTGATCGAGG
GCGACCTGAACCCCGACAACAGCGACGTGGACAAGCTGTTCATCCAGCTGGTGCAGACCTACAACCAGCT
GTTCGAGGAAAACCCCATCAACGCCAGCGGCGTGGACGCCAAGGCCATCCTGTCTGCCAGACTGAGCAAG
AGCAGACGGCTGGAAAATCTGATCGCCCAGCTGCCCGGCGAGAAGAAGAATGGCCTGTTCGGAAACCTGA
TTGCCCTGAGCCTGGGCCTGACCCCCAACTTCAAGAGCAACTTCGACCTGGCCGAGGATGCCAAACTGCA
GCTGAGCAAGGACACCTACGACGACGACCTGGACAACCTGCTGGCCCAGATCGGCGACCAGTACGCCGAC
CTGTTTCTGGCCGCCAAGAACCTGTCCGACGCCATCCTGCTGAGCGACATCCTGAGAGTGAACACCGAGA
TCACCAAGGCCCCCCTGAGCGCCTCTATGATCAAGAGATACGACGAGCACCACCAGGACCTGACCCTGCT
GAAAGCTCTCGTGCGGCAGCAGCTGCCTGAGAAGTACAAAGAGATTTTCTTCGACCAGAGCAAGAACGGC
TACGCCGGCTACATTGACGGCGGAGCCAGCCAGGAAGAGTTCTACAAGTTCATCAAGCCCATCCTGGAAA
AGATGGACGGCACCGAGGAACTGCTCGTGAAGCTGAACAGAGAGGACCTGCTGCGGAAGCAGCGGACCTT
CGACAACGGCAGCATCCCCCACCAGATCCACCTGGGAGAGCTGCACGCCATTCTGCGGCGGCAGGAAGAT
TTTTACCCATTCCTGAAGGACAACCGGGAAAAGATCGAGAAGATCCTGACCTTCCGCATCCCCTACTACG
TGGGCCCTCTGGCCAGGGGAAACAGCAGATTCGCCTGGATGACCAGAAAGAGCGAGGAAACCATCACCCC
CTGGAACTTCGAGGAAGTGGTGGACAAGGGCGCTTCCGCCCAGAGCTTCATCGAGCGGATGACCAACTTC
GATAAGAACCTGCCCAACGAGAAGGTGCTGCCCAAGCACAGCCTGCTGTACGAGTACTTCACCGTGTATA
ACGAGCTGACCAAAGTGAAATACGTGACCGAGGGAATGAGAAAGCCCGCCTTCCTGAGCGGCGAGCAGAA
AAAGGCCATCGTGGACCTGCTGTTCAAGACCAACCGGAAAGTGACCGTGAAGCAGCTGAAAGAGGACTAC
TTCAAGAAAATCGAGTGCTTCGACTCCGTGGAAATCTCCGGCGTGGAAGATCGGTTCAACGCCTCCCTGG
GCACATACCACGATCTGCTGAAAATTATCAAGGACAAGGACTTCCTGGACAATGAGGAAAACGAGGACAT
TCTGGAAGATATCGTGCTGACCCTGACACTGTTTGAGGACAGAGAGATGATCGAGGAACGGCTGAAAACC
TATGCCCACCTGTTCGACGACAAAGTGATGAAGCAGCTGAAGCGGCGGAGATACACCGGCTGGGGCAGGC
TGAGCCGGAAGCTGATCAACGGCATCCGGGACAAGCAGTCCGGCAAGACAATCCTGGATTTCCTGAAGTC
CGACGGCTTCGCCAACAGAAACTTCATGCAGCTGATCCACGACGACAGCCTGACCTTTAAAGAGGACATC
CAGAAAGCCCAGGTGTCCGGCCAGGGCGATAGCCTGCACGAGCACATTGCCAATCTGGCCGGCAGCCCCG
CCATTAAGAAGGGCATCCTGCAGACAGTGAAGGTGGTGGACGAGCTCGTGAAAGTGATGGGCCGGCACAA
GCCCGAGAACATCGTGATCGAAATGGCCAGAGAGAACCAGACCACCCAGAAGGGACAGAAGAACAGCCGC
GAGAGAATGAAGCGGATCGAAGAGGGCATCAAAGAGCTGGGCAGCCAGATCCTGAAAGAACACCCCGTGG
AAAACACCCAGCTGCAGAACGAGAAGCTGTACCTGTACTACCTGCAGAATGGGCGGGATATGTACGTGGA
CCAGGAACTGGACATCAACCGGCTGTCCGACTACGATGTGGACCATATCGTGCCTCAGAGCTTTCTGAAG
GACGACTCCATCGACAACAAGGTGCTGACCAGAAGCGACAAGAACCGGGGCAAGAGCGACAACGTGCCCT
CCGAAGAGGTCGTGAAGAAGATGAAGAACTACTGGCGGCAGCTGCTGAACGCCAAGCTGATTACCCAGAG
AAAGTTCGACAATCTGACCAAGGCCGAGAGAGGCGGCCTGAGCGAACTGGATAAGGCCGGCTTCATCAAG
AGACAGCTGGTGGAAACCCGGCAGATCACAAAGCACGTGGCACAGATCCTGGACTCCCGGATGAACACTA
AGTACGACGAGAATGACAAGCTGATCCGGGAAGTGAAAGTGATCACCCTGAAGTCCAAGCTGGTGTCCGA
TTTCCGGAAGGATTTCCAGTTTTACAAAGTGCGCGAGATCAACAACTACCACCACGCCCACGACGCCTAC
CTGAACGCCGTCGTGGGAACCGCCCTGATCAAAAAGTACCCTAAGCTGGAAAGCGAGTTCGTGTACGGCG
ACTACAAGGTGTACGACGTGCGGAAGATGATCGCCAAGAGCGAGCAGGAAATCGGCAAGGCTACCGCCAA
GTACTTCTTCTACAGCAACATCATGAACTTTTTCAAGACCGAGATTACCCTGGCCAACGGCGAGATCCGG
AAGCGGCCTCTGATCGAGACAAACGGCGAAACCGGGGAGATCGTGTGGGATAAGGGCCGGGATTTTGCCA
CCGTGCGGAAAGTGCTGAGCATGCCCCAAGTGAATATCGTGAAAAAGACCGAGGTGCAGACAGGCGGCTT
CAGCAAAGAGTCTATCCTGCCCAAGAGGAACAGCGATAAGCTGATCGCCAGAAAGAAGGACTGGGACCCT
AAGAAGTACGGCGGCTTCGACAGCCCCACCGTGGCCTATTCTGTGCTGGTGGTGGCCAAAGTGGAAAAGG
GCAAGTCCAAGAAACTGAAGAGTGTGAAAGAGCTGCTGGGGATCACCATCATGGAAAGAAGCAGCTTCGA
GAAGAATCCCATCGACTTTCTGGAAGCCAAGGGCTACAAAGAAGTGAAAAAGGACCTGATCATCAAGCTG
CCTAAGTACTCCCTGTTCGAGCTGGAAAACGGCCGGAAGAGAATGCTGGCCTCTGCCGGCGAACTGCAGA
AGGGAAACGAACTGGCCCTGCCCTCCAAATATGTGAACTTCCTGTACCTGGCCAGCCACTATGAGAAGCT
GAAGGGCTCCCCCGAGGATAATGAGCAGAAACAGCTGTTTGTGGAACAGCACAAGCACTACCTGGACGAG
ATCATCGAGCAGATCAGCGAGTTCTCCAAGAGAGTGATCCTGGCCGACGCTAATCTGGACAAAGTGCTGT
CCGCCTACAACAAGCACCGGGATAAGCCCATCAGAGAGCAGGCCGAGAATATCATCCACCTGTTTACCCT
GACCAATCTGGGAGCCCCTGCCGCCTTCAAGTACTTTGACACCACCATCGACCGGAAGAGGTACACCAGC
ACCAAAGAGGTGCTGGACGCCACCCTGATCCACCAGAGCATCACCGGCCTGTACGAGACACGGATCGACC
TGTCTCAGCTGGGAGGCGACAAAAGGCCGGCGGCCACGAAAAAGGCCGGCCAGGCAAAAAAGAAAAAGTA
AGAATTCCTAGAGCTCGCTGATCAGCCTCGACTGTGCCTTCTAGTTGCCAGCCATCTGTTGTTTGCCCCT
CCCCCGTGCCTTCCTTGACCCTGGAAGGTGCCACTCCCACTGTCCTTTCCTAATAAAATGAGGAAATTGC
ATCGCATTGTCTGAGTAGGTGTCATTCTATTCTGGGGGGTGGGGTGGGGCAGGACAGCAAGGGGGAGGAT
TGGGAAGAGAATAGCAGGCATGCTGGGGAGCGGCCGCAGGAACCCCTAGTGATGGAGTTGGCCACTCCCT
CTCTGCGCGCTCGCTCGCTCACTGAGGCCGGGCGACCAAAGGTCGCCCGACGCCCGGGCTTTGCCCGGGC
GGCCTCAGTGAGCGAGCGAGCGCGCAGCTGCCTGCAGGGGCGCCTGATGCGGTATTTTCTCCTTACGCAT
CTGTGCGGTATTTCACACCGCATA
[142 nt withheld, positions 5695-5836]
C
[141 nt withheld, positions 5838-5978]
CCTTTGACGTTGGAGTCCACGTTCTTT
[37 nt withheld, positions 6006-6042]
ACCCTATCTCGGGCTATTCTTTTGATTTATAAGGGATTTTGCCGATTTCGGCCTATTGGTTAAAAAATGA
GCTGATTTAACAAAAATTTAACGCGAATTTTAACAAAATATTAACGTTTACAATTTTATGGTGCACTCTC
AGTACAATCTGCTCTGATGCCGCATAGTTAAGCCAGCCCCGACACCCGCCAACACCCGCTGACGCGCCCT
GACGGGCTTGTCTGCTCCCGGCATCCGCTTACAGACAAGCTGTGACCGTCTCCGGGAGCTGCATGTGTCA
GAGGTTTTCACCGTCATCACCGAAACGCGCGAGACGAAAGGGCCTCGTGATACGCCTATTTTTATAGGTT
AATGTCATGATAATAATGGTTTCTTAGACGTCAGGTGGCACTTTTCGGGGAAATGTGCGCGGAACCCCTA
TTTGTTTATTTTTCTAAATACATTCAAATATGTATCCGCTCATGAGACAATAACCCTGATAAATGCTTCA
ATAATATTGAAAAAGGAAGAGTATGAGTATTCAACATTTCCGTGTCGCCCTTATTCCCTTTTTTGCGGCA
TTTTGCCTTCCTGTTTTTGCTCACCCAGAAACGCTGGTGAAAGTAAAAGATGCTGAAGATCAGTTGGGTG
CACGAGTGGGTTACATCGAACTGGATCTCAACAGCGGTAAGATCCTTGAGAGTTTTCGCCCCGAAGAACG
TTTTCCAATGATGAGCACTTTTAAAGTTCTGCTATGTGGCGCGGTATTATCCCGTATTGACGCCGGGCAA
GAGCAACTCGGTCGCCGCATACACTATTCTCAGAATGACTTGGTTGAGTACTCACCAGTCACAGAAAAGC
ATCTTACGGATGGCATGACAGTAAGAGAATTATGCAGTGCTGCCATAACCATGAGTGATAACACTGCGGC
CAACTTACTTCTGACAACGATCGGAGGACCGAAGGAGCTAACCGCTTTTTTGCACAACATGGGGGATCAT
GTAACTCGCCTTGATCGTTGGGAACCGGAGCTGAATGAAGCCATACCAAACGACGAGCGTGACACCACGA
TGCCTGTAGCAATGGCAACAACGTTGCGCAAACTATTAACTGGCGAACTACTTACTCTAGCTTCCCGGCA
ACAATTAATAGACTGGATGGAGGCGGATAAAGTTGCAGGACCACTTCTGCGCTCGGCCCTTCCGGCTGGC
TGGTTTATTGCTGATAAATCTGGAGCCGGTGAGCGTGGAAGCCGCGGTATCATTGCAGCACTGGGGCCAG
ATGGTAAGCCCTCCCGTATCGTAGTTATCTACACGACGGGGAGTCAGGCAACTATGGATGAACGAAATAG
ACAGATCGCTGAGATAGGTGCCTCACTGATTAAGCATTGGTAACTGTCAGACCAAGTTTACTCATATATA
CTTTAGATTGATTTAAAACTTCATTTTTAATTTAAAAGGATCTAGGTGAAGATCCTTTTTGATAATCTCA
TGACCAAAATCCCTTAACGTGAGTTTTCGTTCCACTGAGCGTCAGACCCCGTAGAAAAGATCAAAGGATC
TTCTTGAGATCCTTTTTTTCTGCGCGTAATCTGCTGCTTGCAAACAAAAAAACCACCGCTACCAGCGGTG
GTTTGTTTGCCGGATCAAGAGCTACCAACTCTTTTTCCGAAGGTAACTGGCTTCAGCAGAGCGCAGATAC
CAAATACTGTCCTTCTAGTGTAGCCGTAGTTAGGCCACCACTTCAAGAACTCTGTAGCACCGCCTACATA
CCTCGCTCTGCTAATCCTGTTACCAGTGGCTGCTGCCAGTGGCGATAAGTCGTGTCTTACCGGGTTGGAC
TCAAGACGATAGTTACCGGATAAGGCGCAGCGGTCGGGCTGAACGGGGGGTTCGTGCACACAGCCCAGCT
TGGAGCGAACGACCTACACCGAACTGAGATACCTACAGCGTGAGCTATGAGAAAGCGCCACGCTTCCCGA
AGGGAGAAAGGCGGACAGGTATCCGGTAAGCGGCAGGGTCGGAACAGGAGAGCGCACGAGGGAGCTTCCA
GGGGGAAACGCCTGGTATCTTTATAGTCCTGTCGGGTTTCGCCACCTCTGACTTGAGCGTCGATTTTTGT
GATGCTCGTCAGGGGGGCGGAGCCTATGGAAAAACGCCAGCAACGCGGCCTTTTTACGGTTCCTGGCCTT
TTGCTGGCCTTTTGCTCACATGTGAGGGCCTATTTCCCATGATTCCTTCATATTTGCATATACGATACAA
GGCTGTTAGAGAGATAATTGGAATTAATTTGACTGTAAACACAAAGATATTAGTACAAAATACGTGACGT
AGAAAGTAATAATTTCTTGGGTAGTTTGCAGTTTTAAAATTATGTTTTAAAATGGACTATCATATGCTTA
CCGTAACTTGAAAGTATTTCGATTTCTTGGCTTTATATATCTTGTGGAAAGGACGAAACACCGGGCTCCT
CTGGGCGGGCTCGTTT
Features (pLannotate 1.2.2; 18 found; start..end, strand, type, name):
     79..122     +  misc_RNA       gRNA scaffold (fragment): guide RNA scaffold for the Streptococcus pyogenes CRISPR/Cas9 system
    169..454     +  enhancer       CMV enhancer: human cytomegalovirus immediate early enhancer; contains an 18-bp deletion relative to the standard CMV enhancer
    456..733     +  promoter       chicken β-actin promoter: No description available
    734..962     +  intron         hybrid intron: hybrid between chicken β-actin (CBA) and minute virus of mice (MMV) introns (Gray et al., 2011)
   1100..2701    +  CDS            Cas9(N): N-terminal portion of Streptococcus pyogenes Cas9 (Zetsche et al., 2015)
   2702..5200    +  CDS            Cas9(C): C-terminal portion of Streptococcus pyogenes Cas9 (Zetsche et al., 2015)
   5201..5248    +  CDS            nucleoplasmin NLS: bipartite nuclear localization signal from nucleoplasmin
   5282..5393    +  polyA_signal   bGH poly(A) signal: bovine growth hormone polyadenylation signal
   5498..5638    +  repeat_region  AAV2 ITR: inverted terminal repeat of adeno-associated virus serotype 2 inverted
   5643..5694    -  misc_feature   bom (fragment): basis of mobility region from pBR322
   5713..6093    +  rep_origin     M13 ori (sequence partly withheld): M13 bacteriophage origin of replication; arrow indicates direction of (+) strand synthesis
   6169..6218    -  misc_feature   bom (fragment): basis of mobility region from pBR322
   6320..6355    -  CDS            rop (fragment): Rop protein, which maintains plasmids at low copy number; rop
   6450..6554    +  promoter       AmpR promoter: bla
   6555..7415    +  CDS            AmpR: β-lactamase; bla; confers resistance to ampicillin, carbenicillin, and related antibiotics
   7586..8174    +  rep_origin     ori: high-copy-number ColE1/pMB1/pBR322/pUC origin of replication
   8236..8476    +  promoter       U6 promoter: RNA polymerase III promoter for human U6 snRNA
   8505..72      +  misc_RNA       gRNA scaffold (across the origin): guide RNA scaffold for the Streptococcus pyogenes CRISPR/Cas9 system
