>Addgene plasmid #113783 | pHOXB5.1.0-gDNA | addgene full sequence | sequence record 230579 | Addgene NGS Result
TAGAGCTAGAAATAGCAAGTTAAAATAAGGCTAGTCCGTTATCAACTTGAAAAAGTGGCACCGAGTCGGT
GCTTTTTTGTTTTAGAGCTAGAAATAGCAAGTTAAAATAAGGCTAGTCCGTTTTTAGCGCGTGCGCCAAT
TCTGCAGACAAATGGCTCTAGAGGTACCCGTTACATAACTTACGGTAAATGGCCCGCCTGGCTGACCGCC
CAACGACCCCCGCCCATTGACGTCAATAGTAACGCCAATAGGGACTTTCCATTGACGTCAATGGGTGGAG
TATTTACGGTAAACTGCCCACTTGGCAGTACATCAAGTGTATCATATGCCAAGTACGCCCCCTATTGACG
TCAATGACGGTAAATGGCCCGCCTGGCATTGTGCCCAGTACATGACCTTATGGGACTTTCCTACTTGGCA
GTACATCTACGTATTAGTCATCGCTATTACCATGGTCGAGGTGAGCCCCACGTTCTGCTTCACTCTCCCC
ATCTCCCCCCCCTCCCCACCCCCAATTTTGTATTTATTTATTTTTTAATTATTTTGTGCAGCGATGGGGG
CGGGGGGGGGGGGGCGGGGCGAGGCGGAGAGGTGCGGCGGCAGCCAATCAGAGCGGCGCGCTCCGAAAGT
TTCCTTTTATGGCGAGGCGGCGGCGGCGGCGGCCCTATAAAAAGCGAAGCGCGCGGCGGGCGGGAGTCGC
TGCGCGCTGCCTTCGCCCCGTGCCCCGCTCCGCCGCCGCCTCGCGCCGCCCGCCCCGGCTCTGACTGACC
GCGTTACTCCCACAGGTGAGCGGGCGGGACGGCCCTTCTCCTCCGGGCTGTAATTAGCTGAGCAAGAGGT
AAGGGTTTAAGGGATGGTTGGTTGGTGGGGTATTAATGTTTAATTACCTGGAGCACCTGCCTGAAATCAC
TTTTTTTCAGGTTGGACCGGTGCCACCATGGACTATAAGGACCACGACGGAGACTACAAGGATCATGATA
TTGATTACAAAGACGATGACGATAAGATGGCCCCAAAGAAGAAGCGGAAGGTCGGTATCCACGGAGTCCC
AGCAGCCGACAAGAAGTACAGCATCGGCCTGGACATCGGCACCAACTCTGTGGGCTGGGCCGTGATCACC
GACGAGTACAAGGTGCCCAGCAAGAAATTCAAGGTGCTGGGCAACACCGACCGGCACAGCATCAAGAAGA
ACCTGATCGGAGCCCTGCTGTTCGACAGCGGCGAAACAGCCGAGGCCACCCGGCTGAAGAGAACCGCCAG
AAGAAGATACACCAGACGGAAGAACCGGATCTGCTATCTGCAAGAGATCTTCAGCAACGAGATGGCCAAG
GTGGACGACAGCTTCTTCCACAGACTGGAAGAGTCCTTCCTGGTGGAAGAGGATAAGAAGCACGAGCGGC
ACCCCATCTTCGGCAACATCGTGGACGAGGTGGCCTACCACGAGAAGTACCCCACCATCTACCACCTGAG
AAAGAAACTGGTGGACAGCACCGACAAGGCCGACCTGCGGCTGATCTATCTGGCCCTGGCCCACATGATC
AAGTTCCGGGGCCACTTCCTGATCGAGGGCGACCTGAACCCCGACAACAGCGACGTGGACAAGCTGTTCA
TCCAGCTGGTGCAGACCTACAACCAGCTGTTCGAGGAAAACCCCATCAACGCCAGCGGCGTGGACGCCAA
GGCCATCCTGTCTGCCAGACTGAGCAAGAGCAGACGGCTGGAAAATCTGATCGCCCAGCTGCCCGGCGAG
AAGAAGAATGGCCTGTTCGGAAACCTGATTGCCCTGAGCCTGGGCCTGACCCCCAACTTCAAGAGCAACT
TCGACCTGGCCGAGGATGCCAAACTGCAGCTGAGCAAGGACACCTACGACGACGACCTGGACAACCTGCT
GGCCCAGATCGGCGACCAGTACGCCGACCTGTTTCTGGCCGCCAAGAACCTGTCCGACGCCATCCTGCTG
AGCGACATCCTGAGAGTGAACACCGAGATCACCAAGGCCCCCCTGAGCGCCTCTATGATCAAGAGATACG
ACGAGCACCACCAGGACCTGACCCTGCTGAAAGCTCTCGTGCGGCAGCAGCTGCCTGAGAAGTACAAAGA
GATTTTCTTCGACCAGAGCAAGAACGGCTACGCCGGCTACATTGACGGCGGAGCCAGCCAGGAAGAGTTC
TACAAGTTCATCAAGCCCATCCTGGAAAAGATGGACGGCACCGAGGAACTGCTCGTGAAGCTGAACAGAG
AGGACCTGCTGCGGAAGCAGCGGACCTTCGACAACGGCAGCATCCCCCACCAGATCCACCTGGGAGAGCT
GCACGCCATTCTGCGGCGGCAGGAAGATTTTTACCCATTCCTGAAGGACAACCGGGAAAAGATCGAGAAG
ATCCTGACCTTCCGCATCCCCTACTACGTGGGCCCTCTGGCCAGGGGAAACAGCAGATTCGCCTGGATGA
CCAGAAAGAGCGAGGAAACCATCACCCCCTGGAACTTCGAGGAAGTGGTGGACAAGGGCGCTTCCGCCCA
GAGCTTCATCGAGCGGATGACCAACTTCGATAAGAACCTGCCCAACGAGAAGGTGCTGCCCAAGCACAGC
CTGCTGTACGAGTACTTCACCGTGTATAACGAGCTGACCAAAGTGAAATACGTGACCGAGGGAATGAGAA
AGCCCGCCTTCCTGAGCGGCGAGCAGAAAAAGGCCATCGTGGACCTGCTGTTCAAGACCAACCGGAAAGT
GACCGTGAAGCAGCTGAAAGAGGACTACTTCAAGAAAATCGAGTGCTTCGACTCCGTGGAAATCTCCGGC
GTGGAAGATCGGTTCAACGCCTCCCTGGGCACATACCACGATCTGCTGAAAATTATCAAGGACAAGGACT
TCCTGGACAATGAGGAAAACGAGGACATTCTGGAAGATATCGTGCTGACCCTGACACTGTTTGAGGACAG
AGAGATGATCGAGGAACGGCTGAAAACCTATGCCCACCTGTTCGACGACAAAGTGATGAAGCAGCTGAAG
CGGCGGAGATACACCGGCTGGGGCAGGCTGAGCCGGAAGCTGATCAACGGCATCCGGGACAAGCAGTCCG
GCAAGACAATCCTGGATTTCCTGAAGTCCGACGGCTTCGCCAACAGAAACTTCATGCAGCTGATCCACGA
CGACAGCCTGACCTTTAAAGAGGACATCCAGAAAGCCCAGGTGTCCGGCCAGGGCGATAGCCTGCACGAG
CACATTGCCAATCTGGCCGGCAGCCCCGCCATTAAGAAGGGCATCCTGCAGACAGTGAAGGTGGTGGACG
AGCTCGTGAAAGTGATGGGCCGGCACAAGCCCGAGAACATCGTGATCGAAATGGCCAGAGAGAACCAGAC
CACCCAGAAGGGACAGAAGAACAGCCGCGAGAGAATGAAGCGGATCGAAGAGGGCATCAAAGAGCTGGGC
AGCCAGATCCTGAAAGAACACCCCGTGGAAAACACCCAGCTGCAGAACGAGAAGCTGTACCTGTACTACC
TGCAGAATGGGCGGGATATGTACGTGGACCAGGAACTGGACATCAACCGGCTGTCCGACTACGATGTGGA
CCATATCGTGCCTCAGAGCTTTCTGAAGGACGACTCCATCGACAACAAGGTGCTGACCAGAAGCGACAAG
AACCGGGGCAAGAGCGACAACGTGCCCTCCGAAGAGGTCGTGAAGAAGATGAAGAACTACTGGCGGCAGC
TGCTGAACGCCAAGCTGATTACCCAGAGAAAGTTCGACAATCTGACCAAGGCCGAGAGAGGCGGCCTGAG
CGAACTGGATAAGGCCGGCTTCATCAAGAGACAGCTGGTGGAAACCCGGCAGATCACAAAGCACGTGGCA
CAGATCCTGGACTCCCGGATGAACACTAAGTACGACGAGAATGACAAGCTGATCCGGGAAGTGAAAGTGA
TCACCCTGAAGTCCAAGCTGGTGTCCGATTTCCGGAAGGATTTCCAGTTTTACAAAGTGCGCGAGATCAA
CAACTACCACCACGCCCACGACGCCTACCTGAACGCCGTCGTGGGAACCGCCCTGATCAAAAAGTACCCT
AAGCTGGAAAGCGAGTTCGTGTACGGCGACTACAAGGTGTACGACGTGCGGAAGATGATCGCCAAGAGCG
AGCAGGAAATCGGCAAGGCTACCGCCAAGTACTTCTTCTACAGCAACATCATGAACTTTTTCAAGACCGA
GATTACCCTGGCCAACGGCGAGATCCGGAAGCGGCCTCTGATCGAGACAAACGGCGAAACCGGGGAGATC
GTGTGGGATAAGGGCCGGGATTTTGCCACCGTGCGGAAAGTGCTGAGCATGCCCCAAGTGAATATCGTGA
AAAAGACCGAGGTGCAGACAGGCGGCTTCAGCAAAGAGTCTATCCTGCCCAAGAGGAACAGCGATAAGCT
GATCGCCAGAAAGAAGGACTGGGACCCTAAGAAGTACGGCGGCTTCGACAGCCCCACCGTGGCCTATTCT
GTGCTGGTGGTGGCCAAAGTGGAAAAGGGCAAGTCCAAGAAACTGAAGAGTGTGAAAGAGCTGCTGGGGA
TCACCATCATGGAAAGAAGCAGCTTCGAGAAGAATCCCATCGACTTTCTGGAAGCCAAGGGCTACAAAGA
AGTGAAAAAGGACCTGATCATCAAGCTGCCTAAGTACTCCCTGTTCGAGCTGGAAAACGGCCGGAAGAGA
ATGCTGGCCTCTGCCGGCGAACTGCAGAAGGGAAACGAACTGGCCCTGCCCTCCAAATATGTGAACTTCC
TGTACCTGGCCAGCCACTATGAGAAGCTGAAGGGCTCCCCCGAGGATAATGAGCAGAAACAGCTGTTTGT
GGAACAGCACAAGCACTACCTGGACGAGATCATCGAGCAGATCAGCGAGTTCTCCAAGAGAGTGATCCTG
GCCGACGCTAATCTGGACAAAGTGCTGTCCGCCTACAACAAGCACCGGGATAAGCCCATCAGAGAGCAGG
CCGAGAATATCATCCACCTGTTTACCCTGACCAATCTGGGAGCCCCTGCCGCCTTCAAGTACTTTGACAC
CACCATCGACCGGAAGAGGTACACCAGCACCAAAGAGGTGCTGGACGCCACCCTGATCCACCAGAGCATC
ACCGGCCTGTACGAGACACGGATCGACCTGTCTCAGCTGGGAGGCGACAAAAGGCCGGCGGCCACGAAAA
AGGCCGGCCAGGCAAAAAAGAAAAAGTAAGAATTCCTAGAGCTCGCTGATCAGCCTCGACTGTGCCTTCT
AGTTGCCAGCCATCTGTTGTTTGCCCCTCCCCCGTGCCTTCCTTGACCCTGGAAGGTGCCACTCCCACTG
TCCTTTCCTAATAAAATGAGGAAATTGCATCGCATTGTCTGAGTAGGTGTCATTCTATTCTGGGGGGTGG
GGTGGGGCAGGACAGCAAGGGGGAGGATTGGGAAGAGAATAGCAGGCATGCTGGGGAGCGGCCGCAGGAA
CCCCTAGTGATGGAGTTGGCCACTCCCTCTCTGCGCGCTCGCTCGCTCACTGAGGCCGGGCGACCAAAGG
TCGCCCGACGCCCGGGCTTTGCCCGGGCGGCCTCAGTGAGCGAGCGAGCGCGCAGCTGCCTGCAGGGGCG
CCTGATGCGGTATTTTCTCCTTACGCATCTGTGCGGTATTTCACACCGCATA
[95 nt withheld, positions 5653-5747]
T
[46 nt withheld, positions 5749-5794]
C
[141 nt withheld, positions 5796-5936]
CCTTTGACGTTGGAGTCCACGTTCTTT
[37 nt withheld, positions 5964-6000]
ACTCTATCTCGGGCTATTCTTTTGATTTATAAGGGATTTTGCCGATTTCGGTCTATTGGTTAAAAAATGA
GCTGATTTAACAAAAATTTAACGCGAATTTTAACAAAATATTAACGTTTACAATTTTATGGTGCACTCTC
AGTACAATCTGCTCTGATGCCGCATAGTTAAGCCAGCCCCGACACCCGCCAACACCCGCTGACGCGCCCT
GACGGGCTTGTCTGCTCCCGGCATCCGCTTACAGACAAGCTGTGACCGTCTCCGGGAGCTGCATGTGTCA
GAGGTTTTCACCGTCATCACCGAAACGCGCGAGACGAAAGGGCCTCGTGATACGCCTATTTTTATAGGTT
AATGTCATGATAATAATGGTTTCTTAGACGTCAGGTGGCACTTTTCGGGGAAATGTGCGCGGAACCCCTA
TTTGTTTATTTTTCTAAATACATTCAAATATGTATCCGCTCATGAGACAATAACCCTGATAAATGCTTCA
ATAATATTGAAAAAGGAAGAGTATGAGTATTCAACATTTCCGTGTCGCCCTTATTCCCTTTTTTGCGGCA
TTTTGCCTTCCTGTTTTTGCTCACCCAGAAACGCTGGTGAAAGTAAAAGATGCTGAAGATCAGTTGGGTG
CACGAGTGGGTTACATCGAACTGGATCTCAACAGCGGTAAGATCCTTGAGAGTTTTCGCCCCGAAGAACG
TTTTCCAATGATGAGCACTTTTAAAGTTCTGCTATGTGGCGCGGTATTATCCCGTATTGACGCCGGGCAA
GAGCAACTCGGTCGCCGCATACACTATTCTCAGAATGACTTGGTTGAGTACTCACCAGTCACAGAAAAGC
ATCTTACGGATGGCATGACAGTAAGAGAATTATGCAGTGCTGCCATAACCATGAGTGATAACACTGCGGC
CAACTTACTTCTGACAACGATCGGAGGACCGAAGGAGCTAACCGCTTTTTTGCACAACATGGGGGATCAT
GTAACTCGCCTTGATCGTTGGGAACCGGAGCTGAATGAAGCCATACCAAACGACGAGCGTGACACCACGA
TGCCTGTAGCAATGGCAACAACGTTGCGCAAACTATTAACTGGCGAACTACTTACTCTAGCTTCCCGGCA
ACAATTAATAGACTGGATGGAGGCGGATAAAGTTGCAGGACCACTTCTGCGCTCGGCCCTTCCGGCTGGC
TGGTTTATTGCTGATAAATCTGGAGCCGGTGAGCGTGGAAGCCGCGGTATCATTGCAGCACTGGGGCCAG
ATGGTAAGCCCTCCCGTATCGTAGTTATCTACACGACGGGGAGTCAGGCAACTATGGATGAACGAAATAG
ACAGATCGCTGAGATAGGTGCCTCACTGATTAAGCATTGGTAACTGTCAGACCAAGTTTACTCATATATA
CTTTAGATTGATTTAAAACTTCATTTTTAATTTAAAAGGATCTAGGTGAAGATCCTTTTTGATAATCTCA
TGACCAAAATCCCTTAACGTGAGTTTTCGTTCCACTGAGCGTCAGACCCCGTAGAAAAGATCAAAGGATC
TTCTTGAGATCCTTTTTTTCTGCGCGTAATCTGCTGCTTGCAAACAAAAAAACCACCGCTACCAGCGGTG
GTTTGTTTGCCGGATCAAGAGCTACCAACTCTTTTTCCGAAGGTAACTGGCTTCAGCAGAGCGCAGATAC
CAAATACTGTTCTTCTAGTGTAGCCGTAGTTAGGCCACCACTTCAAGAACTCTGTAGCACCGCCTACATA
CCTCGCTCTGCTAATCCTGTTACCAGTGGCTGCTGCCAGTGGCGATAAGTCGTGTCTTACCGGGTTGGAC
TCAAGACGATAGTTACCGGATAAGGCGCAGCGGTCGGGCTGAACGGGGGGTTCGTGCACACAGCCCAGCT
TGGAGCGAACGACCTACACCGAACTGAGATACCTACAGCGTGAGCTATGAGAAAGCGCCACGCTTCCCGA
AGGGAGAAAGGCGGACAGGTATCCGGTAAGCGGCAGGGTCGGAACAGGAGAGCGCACGAGGGAGCTTCCA
GGGGGAAACGCCTGGTATCTTTATAGTCCTGTCGGGTTTCGCCACCTCTGACTTGAGCGTCGATTTTTGT
GATGCTCGTCAGGGGGGCGGAGCCTATGGAAAAACGCCAGCAACGCGGCCTTTTTACGGTTCCTGGCCTT
TTGCTGGCCTTTTGCTCACATGTGAGGGCCTATTTCCCATGATTCCTTCATATTTGCATATACGATACAA
GGCTGTTAGAGAGATAATTGGAATTAATTTGACTGTAAACACAAAGATATTAGTACAAAATACGTGACGT
AGAAAGTAATAATTTCTTGGGTAGTTTGCAGTTTTAAAATTATGTTTTAAAATGGACTATCATATGCTTA
CCGTAACTTGAAAGTATTTCGATTTCTTGGCTTTATATATCTTGTGGAAAGGACGAAACACCGGGGCTCC
TCTGGGCGGGCTCGTTT
Features (pLannotate 1.2.2; 19 found; start..end, strand, type, name):
     79..122     +  misc_RNA       gRNA scaffold (fragment): guide RNA scaffold for the Streptococcus pyogenes CRISPR/Cas9 system
    169..454     +  enhancer       CMV enhancer: human cytomegalovirus immediate early enhancer; contains an 18-bp deletion relative to the standard CMV enhancer
    456..574     +  promoter       chicken β-actin promoter (fragment): No description available
    566..692     +  promoter       chicken β-actin promoter (fragment): No description available
    693..920     +  intron         hybrid intron: hybrid between chicken β-actin (CBA) and minute virus of mice (MMV) introns (Gray et al., 2011)
   1058..2659    +  CDS            Cas9(N): N-terminal portion of Streptococcus pyogenes Cas9 (Zetsche et al., 2015)
   2660..5158    +  CDS            Cas9(C): C-terminal portion of Streptococcus pyogenes Cas9 (Zetsche et al., 2015)
   5159..5206    +  CDS            nucleoplasmin NLS: bipartite nuclear localization signal from nucleoplasmin
   5240..5351    +  polyA_signal   bGH poly(A) signal: bovine growth hormone polyadenylation signal
   5456..5596    +  repeat_region  AAV2 ITR: inverted terminal repeat of adeno-associated virus serotype 2 inverted
   5601..5652    -  misc_feature   bom (fragment): basis of mobility region from pBR322
   5671..6126    +  rep_origin     f1 ori (sequence partly withheld): f1 bacteriophage origin of replication; arrow indicates direction of (+) strand synthesis
   6127..6176    -  misc_feature   bom (fragment): basis of mobility region from pBR322
   6278..6313    -  CDS            rop (fragment): Rop protein, which maintains plasmids at low copy number; rop
   6408..6512    +  promoter       AmpR promoter: bla
   6513..7373    +  CDS            AmpR: β-lactamase; bla; confers resistance to ampicillin, carbenicillin, and related antibiotics
   7544..8132    +  rep_origin     ori: high-copy-number ColE1/pMB1/pBR322/pUC origin of replication
   8194..8434    +  promoter       U6 promoter: RNA polymerase III promoter for human U6 snRNA
   8464..72      +  misc_RNA       gRNA scaffold (across the origin): guide RNA scaffold for the Streptococcus pyogenes CRISPR/Cas9 system
