[The description below was written by a language model from this plasmid's Addgene catalogue record and pLannotate feature annotations shown in this document.]
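Description:
pHOXB5.1.0-gDNA is a mammalian CRISPR expression plasmid built on the pX330 backbone, delivering both Streptococcus pyogenes Cas9 and a single guide RNA directed against the human homeobox transcription factor gene HOXB5. It is propagated in E. coli as a high-copy plasmid through a ColE1/pUC-type origin and selected with ampicillin via the bla (AmpR) gene. The backbone also carries an f1/M13 phage origin, small remnants of pBR322 bom and rop sequences, and a single annotated AAV2 inverted terminal repeat downstream of the Cas9 cassette. With only one ITR annotated, nothing in the record indicates use for AAV packaging.

Two expression units make up the payload. A human U6 RNA polymerase III promoter drives the guide RNA: the 20-nucleotide HOXB5 target sequence was inserted between the promoter and the S. pyogenes gRNA scaffold using BbsI sites that were destroyed during cloning, and the PAM listed in the record is not part of the plasmid. Cas9 is transcribed from a hybrid promoter consisting of the CMV enhancer, the chicken β-actin promoter and a hybrid CBA/MVM intron. The coding sequence, annotated as contiguous N- and C-terminal portions, is followed by a nucleoplasmin bipartite nuclear localization signal and a bGH polyadenylation signal. No mammalian selection marker or reporter is annotated.

The depositor's sequence (8,508 nt) and the repository's sequencing result (8,467 nt) show the same architecture, differing mainly in the β-actin promoter region, which is annotated as two fragments in the shorter record. The depositor notes that the plasmid is meant to be used with a companion construct, pHOXB5-donor, which suggests Cas9 cleavage at HOXB5 paired with donor-templated editing, though the record does not describe the intended modification.
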