Addgene plasmid #113783: pHOXB5.1.0-gDNA
Purpose: CRISPR plasmid for expression of Cas9 and gRNA targeting human transcription factor HOXB5
Depositing lab: Kevin White. Depositing organization: University of Chicago.
Backbone
  Vector backbone: pX330
  Backbone manufacturer: Zhang lab (Addgene plasmid ID: 42230)
  Vector type: Mammalian Expression, CRISPR
Growth in bacteria
  Bacterial resistance: Ampicillin, 100 μg/mL
  Growth temperature: 37°C
  Growth strain: DH5alpha
  Copy number: High Copy
Gene/Insert
  Gene/Insert name: HOXB5
  gRNA/shRNA sequence: GGGCTCCTCTGGGCGGGCTC AGG
  Species: H. sapiens (human)
  Entrez Gene: HOXB5 (a.k.a. HHO.C10, HOX2, HOX2A, HU-1, Hox2.1)
  Cloning method: Restriction Enzyme; 5′ cloning site BbsI (destroyed during cloning); 3′ cloning site BbsI (destroyed during cloning)
  Sequencing primers: 5′ hU6-F (5'-GAGGGCCTATTTCCCATGATT-3')
Terms and licenses: Academic/Nonprofit Terms; Industry Terms: Not Available to Industry
Depositor comments: gRNA sequence listed includes 20 nucleotide target sequence, followed by the uncloned PAM sequence. The PAM sequence is not present in the plasmid. Use with plasmid pHOXB5-donor
How to cite: pHOXB5.1.0-gDNA was a gift from Kevin White (Addgene plasmid # 113783 ; http://n2t.net/addgene:113783 ; RRID:Addgene_113783)
